Addgene plasmid #56169: mCardinal-Myotilin-C-14
Purpose: Localization: Cytoskeleton, Excitation: 604, Emission: 659
Depositing lab: Michael Davidson. Depositing organization: Florida State University, Tallahassee. Publication: Non-invasive intravital imaging of cellular differentiation with a bright red-excitable fluorescent protein. Chu J, Haynes RD, Corbel SY, Li P, Gonzalez-Gonzalez E, Burg JS, Ataie NJ, Lam AJ, Cranfill PJ, Baird MA, Davidson MW, Ng HL, Garcia KC, Contag CH, Shen K, Blau HM, Lin MZ. Nat Methods. 2014 Mar 16. doi: 10.1038/nmeth.2888. PubMed 24633408.
Backbone
  Vector backbone: mCardinal-C1
  Backbone size w/o insert (bp): 4750
  Vector type: Mammalian Expression
  Selectable markers: Neomycin (select with G418)
Growth in bacteria
  Bacterial resistance: Kanamycin, 50 μg/mL
  Growth temperature: 37°C
  Growth strain: DH5alpha
  Copy number: High Copy
Gene/Insert
  Gene/Insert name: Myotilin (alt name: NM_006790.1)
  Species: H. sapiens (human)
  Entrez Gene: MYOT
  Promoter: CMV
  Tag / fusion protein: mCardinal (N terminal on backbone)
  Cloning method: Unknown
  Sequencing primers: 5′ CMV-F; 3′ SV40pA-R
Terms and licenses: Academic/Nonprofit Terms; Industry Terms
Depositor comments: . Excitation = 604; Emission = 659
How to cite: mCardinal-Myotilin-C-14 was a gift from Michael Davidson (Addgene plasmid # 56169 ; http://n2t.net/addgene:56169 ; RRID:Addgene_56169)
