[The description below was written by a language model from this plasmid's Addgene catalogue record and pLannotate feature annotations shown in this document.]
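Description:
mCardinal-Myotilin-C-14 is a mammalian expression plasmid built on the mCardinal-C1 backbone, a C1-type fluorescent protein fusion vector. It encodes human myotilin (MYOT) fused to the C-terminus of the far-red fluorescent protein mCardinal. The sequenced record is 5,957 nt. In bacteria the plasmid replicates from a high-copy ColE1/pUC-type origin and is selected with kanamycin. An f1 phage origin is also present. A single NeoR/KanR (Tn5 aminoglycoside phosphotransferase) gene serves both hosts. It is preceded by a bacterial bla-type promoter and the SV40 early promoter and followed by the HSV TK polyadenylation signal, so it confers kanamycin resistance in E. coli and G418 resistance in transfected mammalian cells. The short annotated fragments of ble, SV40 large T antigen and bGH poly(A) are probably backbone remnants or annotation matches rather than functional elements.

The expression cassette uses the human cytomegalovirus immediate early enhancer and promoter to drive the mCardinal coding sequence. A short gap in the annotation, consistent with a linker, separates it from the MYOT open reading frame, and the SV40 polyadenylation signal terminates the transcript. The "14" in the name probably refers to linker length, although the record does not say so. Myotilin is a component of actin cross-linking complexes involved in myofibril assembly and stability at the Z lines of muscle cells, and the catalogue lists the fusion's localization as cytoskeletal. mCardinal is a monomeric, constitutively fluorescent protein derived from Entacmaea quadricolor, with recorded excitation at 604 nm and emission at 659 nm. The construct is therefore suited to use as a far-red localization marker for imaging myotilin-associated cytoskeletal structures in cells. The cloning method is not recorded.
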