Features (pLannotate 1.2.2; 14 found; start..end, strand, type, name):
     25..613     +  rep_origin     ori: high-copy-number ColE1/pMB1/pBR322/pUC origin of replication
    801..898     +  enhancer       CMV enhancer (fragment): human cytomegalovirus immediate early enhancer; contains an 18-bp deletion relative to the standard CMV enhancer
    899..1102    +  promoter       CMV promoter: human cytomegalovirus (CMV) immediate early promoter
   1147..1878    +  CDS            mCardinal: mCardinal is a basic (constitutively fluorescent) far red fluorescent protein published in 2014, derived from Entacmaea quadricolor. It is reported to be a rapidly-maturing monomer with moderate acid sensitivity.
   1921..3411    +  CDS            MYOT: MYOTI_HUMAN - Also known as TTID. Experimental evidence at protein level: Swiss-Prot protein existence level 1. Component of a complex of multiple actin cross-linking proteins. Involved in the control of myofibril assembly and stability at the Z lines in muscle cells. From Homo sapiens (Human).
   3437..3521    +  CDS            large T antigen (fragment): large T antigen from SV40 (simian virus 40)
   3544..3665    +  polyA_signal   SV40 poly(A) signal: SV40 polyadenylation signal
   3699..4127    -  rep_origin     f1 ori (sequence partly withheld): f1 bacteriophage origin of replication; arrow indicates direction of (+) strand synthesis
   4154..4258    +  promoter       AmpR promoter: bla
   4327..4537    +  promoter       SV40 promoter: SV40 early promoter
   4580..5374    +  CDS            NeoR/KanR: aminoglycoside phosphotransferase from Tn5; aph(3')-II (or nptII); confers resistance to neomycin, kanamycin, and G418 (Geneticin®)
   5395..5547    +  CDS            ble (fragment): BLE_KLEPN - Experimental evidence at protein level: Swiss-Prot protein existence level 1. Binding protein with a strong affinity to the bleomycin family of antibiotics. Binds to CL990; an antimitotic-antibiotic compound. From Klebsiella pneumoniae.
   5606..5653    +  polyA_signal   HSV TK poly(A) signal: herpes simplex virus thymidine kinase polyadenylation signal (Cole and Stacy, 1985)
   5744..5760    -  polyA_signal   bGH poly(A) signal (fragment): bovine growth hormone polyadenylation signal
>Addgene plasmid #56169 | mCardinal-Myotilin-C-14 | addgene full sequence | sequence record 275043 | Addgene NGS Result
CGTAGAAAAGATCAAAGGATCTTCTTGAGATCCTTTTTTTCTGCGCGTAATCTGCTGCTTGCAAACAAAA
AAACCACCGCTACCAGCGGTGGTTTGTTTGCCGGATCAAGAGCTACCAACTCTTTTTCCGAAGGTAACTG
GCTTCAGCAGAGCGCAGATACCAAATACTGTTCTTCTAGTGTAGCCGTAGTTAGGCCACCACTTCAAGAA
CTCTGTAGCACCGCCTACATACCTCGCTCTGCTAATCCTGTTACCAGTGGCTGCTGCCAGTGGCGATAAG
TCGTGTCTTACCGGGTTGGACTCAAGACGATAGTTACCGGATAAGGCGCAGCGGTCGGGCTGAACGGGGG
GTTCGTGCACACAGCCCAGCTTGGAGCGAACGACCTACACCGAACTGAGATACCTACAGCGTGAGCTATG
AGAAAGCGCCACGCTTCCCGAAGGGAGAAAGGCGGACAGGTATCCGGTAAGCGGCAGGGTCGGAACAGGA
GAGCGCACGAGGGAGCTTCCAGGGGGAAACGCCTGGTATCTTTATAGTCCTGTCGGGTTTCGCCACCTCT
GACTTGAGCGTCGATTTTTGTGATGCTCGTCAGGGGGGCGGAGCCTATGGAAAAACGCCAGCAACGCGGC
CTTTTTACGGTTCCTGGCCTTTTGCTGGCCTTTTGCTCACATGTTCTTTCCTGCGTTATCCCCTGATTCT
GTGGATAACCGTATTACCGCCATGCATTAGTTATTAATAGTAATCAATTACGGGGTCATTAGTTCATAGC
CCATATATGGAGTTCCGCGTTACATAACTTACGGTAAATGGCCCGCCTGGCATTATGCCCAGTACATGAC
CTTATGGGACTTTCCTACTTGGCAGTACATCTACGTATTAGTCATCGCTATTACCATGGTGATGCGGTTT
TGGCAGTACATCAATGGGCGTGGATAGCGGTTTGACTCACGGGGATTTCCAAGTCTCCACCCCATTGACG
TCAATGGGAGTTTGTTTTGGCACCAAAATCAACGGGACTTTCCAAAATGTCGTAACAACTCCGCCCCATT
GACGCAAATGGGCGGTAGGCGTGTACGGTGGGAGGTCTATATAAGCAGAGCTGGTTTAGTGAACCGTCAG
ATCCGCTAGCGCTACCGGTCGCCACCATGGTGAGCAAGGGCGAGGAGCTGATCAAGGAGAACATGCACAT
GAAGCTGTACATGGAAGGCACCGTGAACAACCACCACTTCAAGTGCACCACCGAAGGGGAGGGCAAGCCC
TACGAGGGCACCCAGACCCAGAGGATTAAGGTGGTGGAGGGAGGCCCCCTGCCGTTCGCATTCGACATCC
TGGCCACCTGCTTTATGTACGGGAGCAAGACCTTCATCAACCACACCCAGGGCATCCCCGATTTCTTTAA
GCAGTCCTTCCCTGAGGGCTTCACATGGGAGAGAGTCACCACATACGAAGACGGGGGCGTGCTTACCGTT
ACCCAGGACACCAGCCTCCAGGACGGCTGCTTGATCTACAACGTCAAGCTCAGAGGGGTGAACTTCCCAT
CCAACGGCCCTGTGATGCAGAAGAAAACACTCGGCTGGGAGGCCACCACCGAGACCCTGTACCCCGCTGA
CGGCGGCCTGGAAGGCAGATGCGACATGGCCCTGAAGCTCGTGGGCGGGGGCCACCTGCACTGCAACCTG
AAGACCACATACAGATCCAAGAAACCCGCTAAGAACCTCAAGATGCCCGGCGTCTACTTTGTGGACCGCA
GACTGGAAAGAATCAAGGAGGCCGACAATGAGACCTACGTCGAGCAGCACGAGGTGGCTGTGGCCAGATA
CTGCGACCTCCCTAGCAAACTGGGGCACAAACTTAATGGCATGGACGAGCTGTACAAGTCCGGAAGTGCT
GGGAGCGCAAGCGGAAGCGGAGGCTCCGGTTTTAACTACGAACGTCCAAAACACTTCATCCAGTCCCAAA
ACCCATGTGGCTCCAGATTGCAGCCTCCTGGACCAGAAACCTCCAGCTTCTCTAGCCAGACCAAACAGTC
TTCCATTATCATCCAGCCCCGCCAGTGTACAGAGCAAAGATTTTCTGCCTCCTCAACACTGAGCTCTCAC
ATCACCATGTCCTCCTCTGCTTTCCCTGCTTCTCCCCAGCAGCATGCTGGCTCCAACCCAGGCCAAAGGG
TTACAACCACCTATAACCAGTCCCCAGCCAGCTTCCTCAGCTCCATATTACCATCACAGCCTGATTACAA
TAGCAGTAAAATCCCTTCCGCTATGGATTCCAACTATCAACAGTCCTCAGCTGGCCAACCTATAAATGCA
AAGCCATCCCAAACTGCAAATGCTAAGCCCATACCAAGAACTCCTGATCATGAAATACAAGGATCAAAAG
AAGCTTTGATTCAAGATTTGGAAAGAAAGCTGAAATGCAAGGACACCCTTCTTCATAATGGAAATCAACG
TCTAACATATGAAGAGAAGATGGCTCGCAGATTGCTAGGACCACAGAATGCAGCTGCTGTGTTTCAAGCT
CAGGATGACAGTGGTGCACAAGACTCGCAGCAACACAACTCAGAACATGCGCGACTGCAAGTTCCTACAT
CACAAGTAAGAAGTAGATCAACCTCAAGGGGAGATGTGAATGATCAGGATGCAATCCAGGAGAAATTTTA
CCCACCACGTTTCATTCAAGTGCCAGAGAACATGTCGATTGATGAAGGAAGATTCTGCAGAATGGACTTC
AAAGTGAGTGGACTGCCAGCTCCTGATGTGTCATGGTATCTAAATGGAAGAACAGTTCAATCAGATGATT
TGCACAAAATGATAGTGTCTGAGAAGGGTCTTCATTCACTCATCTTTGAAGTAGTCAGAGCTTCAGATGC
AGGGGCTTATGCATGTGTTGCCAAGAATAGAGCAGGAGAAGCCACCTTCACTGTGCAGCTGGATGTCCTT
GCAAAAGAACATAAAAGAGCACCAATGTTTATCTACAAACCACAGAGCAAAAAAGTTTTAGAGGGAGATT
CAGTGAAACTAGAATGCCAGATCTCGGCTATACCTCCACCAAAGCTTTTCTGGAAAAGAAATAATGAAAT
GGTACAATTCAACACTGACCGAATAAGCTTATATCAAGATAACACTGGAAGAGTTACTTTACTGATAAAA
GATGTAAACAAGAAAGATGCTGGGTGGTATACTGTGTCAGCAGTTAATGAAGCTGGAGTGACTACATGTA
ACACAAGATTAGACGTTACGGCACGTCCAAACCAAACTCTTCCAGCTCCTAAGCAGTTACGGGTTCGACC
AACATTCAGCAAATATTTAGCACTTAATGGGAAAGGTTTGAATGTAAAACAAGCTTTTAACCCAGAAGGA
GAATTTCAGCGTTTGGCAGCTCAATCTGGACTCTATGAAAGTGAAGAACTTTAAGGATCCACCGGATCTA
GATAACTGATCATAATCAGCCATACCACATTTGTAGAGGTTTTACTTGCTTTAAAAAACCTCCCACACCT
CCCCCTGAACCTGAAACATAAAATGAATGCAATTGTTGTTGTTAACTTGTTTATTGCAGCTTATAATGGT
TACAAATAAAGCAATAGCATCACAAATTTCACAAATAAAGCATTTTTTTCACTGCATTCTAGTTGTGGTT
TGTCCAAACTCATCAATGTATCTTAAGGCGTAAATTGTAAGCGTTAATATTTTGTTAAAATTCGCGTTAA
ATTTTTGTTAAATCAGCTCATTTTTTAACCAATAGGCCGAAATCGGCAAAATCCCTTATAAATCAAAAGA
ATAGACCGAGATAGGGT
[37 nt withheld, positions 3798-3834]
AAAGAACGTGGACTCCAACGTCAAAGG
[49 nt withheld, positions 3862-3910]
T
[91 nt withheld, positions 3912-4002]
G
[124 nt withheld, positions 4004-4127]
CAGGTGGCACTTTTCGGGGAAATGTGCGCGGAACCCCTATTTGTTTATTTTTCTAAATACATTCAAATAT
GTATCCGCTCATGAGACAATAACCCTGATAAATGCTTCAATAATATTGAAAAAGGAAGAGTCCTGAGGCG
GAAAGAACCAGCTGTGGAATGTGTGTCAGTTAGGGTGTGGAAAGTCCCCAGGCTCCCCAGCAGGCAGAAG
TATGCAAAGCATGCATCTCAATTAGTCAGCAACCATAGTCCCGCCCCTAACTCCGCCCATCCCGCCCCTA
ACTCCGCCCAGTTCCGCCCATTCTCCGCCCCATGGCTGACTAATTTTTTTTATTTATGCAGAGGCCGAGG
CCGCCTCGGCCTCTGAGCTATTCCAGAAGTAGTGAGGAGGCTTTTTTGGAGGCCTAGGCTTTTGCAAAGA
TCGATCAAGAGACAGGATGAGGATCGTTTCGCATGATTGAACAAGATGGATTGCACGCAGGTTCTCCGGC
CGCTTGGGTGGAGAGGCTATTCGGCTATGACTGGGCACAACAGACAATCGGCTGCTCTGATGCCGCCGTG
TTCCGGCTGTCAGCGCAGGGGCGCCCGGTTCTTTTTGTCAAGACCGACCTGTCCGGTGCCCTGAATGAAC
TGCAAGACGAGGCAGCGCGGCTATCGTGGCTGGCCACGACGGGCGTTCCTTGCGCAGCTGTGCTCGACGT
TGTCACTGAAGCGGGAAGGGACTGGCTGCTATTGGGCGAAGTGCCGGGGCAGGATCTCCTGTCATCTCAC
CTTGCTCCTGCCGAGAAAGTATCCATCATGGCTGATGCAATGCGGCGGCTGCATACGCTTGATCCGGCTA
CCTGCCCATTCGACCACCAAGCGAAACATCGCATCGAGCGAGCACGTACTCGGATGGAAGCCGGTCTTGT
CGATCAGGATGATCTGGACGAAGAGCATCAGGGGCTCGCGCCAGCCGAACTGTTCGCCAGGCTCAAGGCG
AGCATGCCCGACGGCGAGGATCTCGTCGTGACCCATGGCGATGCCTGCTTGCCGAATATCATGGTGGAAA
ATGGCCGCTTTTCTGGATTCATCGACTGTGGCCGGCTGGGTGTGGCGGACCGCTATCAGGACATAGCGTT
GGCTACCCGTGATATTGCTGAAGAGCTTGGCGGCGAATGGGCTGACCGCTTCCTCGTGCTTTACGGTATC
GCCGCTCCCGATTCGCAGCGCATCGCCTTCTATCGCCTTCTTGACGAGTTCTTCTGAGCGGGACTCTGGG
GTTCGAAATGACCGACCAAGCGACGCCCAACCTGCCATCACGAGATTTCGATTCCACCGCCGCCTTCTAT
GAAAGGTTGGGCTTCGGAATCGTTTTCCGGGACGCCGGCTGGATGATCCTCCAGCGCGGGGATCTCATGC
TGGAGTTCTTCGCCCACCCTAGGGGGAGGCTAACTGAAACACGGAAGGAGACAATACCGGAAGGAACCCG
CGCTATGACGGCAATAAAAAGACAGAATAAAACGCACGGTGTTGGGTCGTTTGTTCATAAACGCGGGGTT
CGGTCCCAGGGCTGGCACTCTGTCGATACCCCACCGAGACCCCATTGGGGCCAATACGCCCGCGTTTCTT
CCTTTTCCCCACCCCACCCCCCAAGTTCGGGTGAAGGCCCAGGGCTCGCAGCCAACGTCGGGGCGGCAGG
CCCTGCCATAGCCTCAGGTTACTCATATATACTTTAGATTGATTTAAAACTTCATTTTTAATTTAAAAGG
ATCTAGGTGAAGATCCTTTTTGATAATCTCATGACCAAAATCCCTTAACGTGAGTTTTCGTTCCACTGAG
CGTCAGACCC
