>Addgene plasmid #56169 | mCardinal-Myotilin-C-14 | depositor partial sequence | sequence record 87068 | insert sequence
GATCCGCTAGCGCTACCGGTCGCCACCATGGTGAGCAAGGGCGAGGAGCTGATCAAGGAGAACATGCACA
TGAAGCTGTACATGGAAGGCACCGTGAACAACCACCACTTCAAGTGCACCACCGAAGGGGAGGGCAAGCC
CTACGAGGGCACCCAGACCCAGAGGATTAAGGTGGTGGAGGGAGGCCCCCTGCCGTTCGCATTCGACATC
CTGGCCACCTGCTTTATGTACGGGAGCAAGACCTTCATCAACCACACCCAGGGCATCCCCGATTTCTTTA
AGCAGTCCTTCCCTGAGGGCTTCACATGGGAGAGAGTCACCACATACGAAGACGGGGGCGTGCTTACCGT
TACCCAGGACACCAGCCTCCAGGACGGCTGCTTGATCTACAACGTCAAGCTCAGAGGGGTGAACTTCCCA
TCCAACGGCCCTGTGATGCAGAAGAAAACACTCGGCTGGGAGGCCACCACCGAGACCCTGTACCCCGCTG
ACGGCGGCCTGGAAGGCAGATGCGACATGGCCCTGAAGCTCGTGGGCGGGGGCCACCTGCACTGCAACCT
GAAGACCACATACAGATCCAAGAAACCCGCTAAGAACCTCAAGATGCCCGGCGTCTACTTTGTGGACCGC
AGACTGGAAAGAATCAAGGAGGCCGACAATGAGACCTACGTCGAGCAGCACGAGGTGGCTGTGGCCAGAT
ACTGCGACCTCCCTAGCAAACTGGGGCACAAACTTAATGGCATGGACGAGCTGTACAAGTCCGGAAGTGC
TGGGAGCGCAAGCGGAAGCGGAGGCTCCGGTTTTAACTACGAACGTCCAAAACACTTCATCCAGTCCCAA
AACCCATGTGGCTCCAGATTGCAGCCTCCTGGACCAGAAACCTCCAGCTTCTCTAGCCAGACCAAACAGT
CTTCCATTATCATCCAGCCCCGCCAGTGTACAGAGCAAAGATTTTCTGCCTCCTCAACACTGAGCTCTCA
CATCACCATGTCCTCCTCTGCTTTCCCTGCTTCTCCCCAGCAGCATGCTGGCTCCAACCCAGGCCAAAGG
GTTACAACCACCTATAACCAGTCCCCAGCCAGCTTCCTCAGCTCCATATTACCATCACAGCCTGATTACA
ATAGCAGTAAAATCCCTTCCGCTATGGATTCCAACTATCAACAGTCCTCAGCTGGCCAACCTATAAATGC
AAAGCCATCCCAAACTGCAAATGCTAAGCCCATACCAAGAACTCCTGATCATGAAATACAAGGATCAAAA
GAAGCTTTGATTCAAGATTTGGAAAGAAAGCTGAAATGCAAGGACACCCTTCTTCATAATGGAAATCAAC
GTCTAACATATGAAGAGAAGATGGCTCGCAGATTGCTAGGACCACAGAATGCAGCTGCTGTGTTTCAAGC
TCAGGATGACAGTGGTGCACAAGACTCGCAGCAACACAACTCAGAACATGCGCGACTGCAAGTTCCTACA
TCACAAGTAAGAAGTAGATCAACCTCAAGGGGAGATGTGAATGATCAGGATGCAATCCAGGAGAAATTTT
ACCCACCACGTTTCATTCAAGTGCCAGAGAACATGTCGATTGATGAAGGAAGATTCTGCAGAATGGACTT
CAAAGTGAGTGGACTGCCAGCTCCTGATGTGTCATGGTATCTAAATGGAAGAACAGTTCAATCAGATGAT
TTGCACAAAATGATAGTGTCTGAGAAGGGTCTTCATTCACTCATCTTTGAAGTAGTCAGAGCTTCAGATG
CAGGGGCTTATGCATGTGTTGCCAAGAATAGAGCAGGAGAAGCCACCTTCACTGTGCAGCTGGATGTCCT
TGCAAAAGAACATAAAAGAGCACCAATGTTTATCTACAAACCACAGAGCAAAAAAGTTTTAGAGGGAGAT
TCAGTGAAACTAGAATGCCAGATCTCGGCTATACCTCCACCAAAGCTTTTCTGGAAAAGAAATAATGAAA
TGGTACAATTCAACACTGACCGAATAAGCTTATATCAAGATAACACTGGAAGAGTTACTTTACTGATAAA
AGATGTAAACAAGAAAGATGCTGGGTGGTATACTGTGTCAGCAGTTAATGAAGCTGGAGTGACTACATGT
AACACAAGATTAGACGTTACGGCACGTCCAAACCAAACTCTTCCAGCTCCTAAGCAGTTACGGGTTCGAC
CAACATTCAGCAAATATTTAGCACTTAATGGGAAAGGTTTGAATGTAAAACAAGCTTTTAACCCAGAAGG
AGAATTTCAGCGTTTGGCAGCTCAATCTGGACTCTATGAAAGTGAAGAACTTTAAGGATCCACCGGATCT
AGATAACTGATCATAATCAGCCATACCAC
